Addgene plasmid #103156: LSB-hsa-let-7f-5p
Purpose: Used to sense miRNA activity using fluorescence based tools. hsa-let-7f-5p target in 3' UTR of of mKate. miRNA activity can be measured by the repression of mKate2 relative to EBFP2 fluorescent proteins . Plasmid is inherently unstable; please see Depositor Comments
Depositing lab: Ron Weiss. Depositing organization: Massachusetts Institute of Technology. Publication: A mixed antagonistic/synergistic miRNA repression model enables accurate predictions of multi-input miRNA sensor activity. Gam JJ, Babb J, Weiss R. Nat Commun. 2018 Jun 22;9(1):2430. doi: 10.1038/s41467-018-04575-0. PubMed 29934631.
Backbone
  Vector backbone: Low Sensor Backbone (LSB)
  Vector type: Mammalian Expression, Synthetic Biology
Growth in bacteria
  Bacterial resistance: Ampicillin and Kanamycin, 100 & 50 μg/mL
  Growth temperature: 30°C
  Growth strain: NEB Stable
  Copy number: High Copy
Gene/Insert
  Gene/Insert name: hsa-let-7f-5p target
  Species: H. sapiens (human)
  Promoter: EF-1a
  Cloning method: Gibson Cloning
Terms and licenses: Academic/Nonprofit Terms; Industry Terms: Not Available to Industry
Depositor comments: Please note that this plasmid is inherently unstable due to a repeating poly A element. We recommend performing a diagnostic digest on multiple colonies upon receipt. The depositors would like to note the presence of several discrepancies between the depositor sequence and physical plasmid sequence. In particular, the sequences upstream and downstream of the puromycin coding region have 10 bp insertions which do not affect the ability to perform puromycin selection. The sequences for those regions within the physical plasmids are as follows: Upstream of Puro: GAATTCGACCGCCTGTCTCAAGGTGCCACC; Downstream of Puro: GCTTTGAGACTACGCGTGAATTCACTCCTC.
How to cite: LSB-hsa-let-7f-5p was a gift from Ron Weiss (Addgene plasmid # 103156 ; http://n2t.net/addgene:103156 ; RRID:Addgene_103156)
