[The description below was written by a language model from this plasmid's Addgene catalogue record and pLannotate feature annotations shown in this document.]
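Description:
LSB-hsa-let-7f-5p is a mammalian expression plasmid of about 11 kb, built on the Low Sensor Backbone (LSB) and designed as a two-colour fluorescent sensor of microRNA activity. It replicates in E. coli from a high-copy ColE1/pUC-type origin and carries both AmpR (β-lactamase) and KanR (aminoglycoside phosphotransferase) markers, with dual ampicillin and kanamycin selection recorded. A puromycin N-acetyltransferase coding region followed by a rabbit β-globin poly(A) signal is also present for selection in mammalian cells. No promoter for it is annotated in the feature tables.

The payload consists of two parallel transcription units, each driven by the human EF-1α core promoter with its intron A and terminated by a rabbit β-globin poly(A) signal. One unit encodes the red fluorescent protein mKate2 and, according to the record, carries a target site for human hsa-let-7f-5p in its 3' UTR. This site is not annotated as a feature, but there is an unannotated stretch between the mKate2 cassette and the globin-derived 3' sequences. The second unit encodes the blue fluorescent protein EBFP2 without a target and serves as an internal reference. When let-7f-5p is active in transfected cells, mKate2 output falls relative to EBFP2, so the red-to-blue ratio reports miRNA activity. The attB1, attB2 and attB4 sites flanking the promoters and coding regions are remnants of Gateway assembly, and the target insert was added by Gibson cloning.

The depositor describes the plasmid as inherently unstable because of the repeated poly(A) elements. The sequenced plasmid also differs slightly from the depositor sequence (11,059 versus 11,043 nt), including 10 bp insertions on either side of the puromycin coding region that are reported not to affect puromycin selection.
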