Features (pLannotate 1.2.2; 28 found; start..end, strand, type, name):
     87..675     -  rep_origin     ori: high-copy-number ColE1/pMB1/pBR322/pUC origin of replication
    846..1706    -  CDS            AmpR: β-lactamase; bla; confers resistance to ampicillin, carbenicillin, and related antibiotics
   1707..1778    -  promoter       AmpR promoter: bla
   1857..2456    +  CDS            PuroR: puromycin N-acetyltransferase; pac from Streptomyces alboniger; confers resistance to puromycin
   2461..2541    +  CDS            HBB (fragment): HBB_PONPY - Experimental evidence at transcript level: Swiss-Prot protein existence level 2. Involved in oxygen transport from the lung to the various peripheral tissues. From Pongo pygmaeus (Bornean orangutan).
   2612..2667    +  polyA_signal   β-globin poly(A) signal: rabbit β-globin polyadenylation signal (Gil and Proudfoot, 1987)
   3646..3666    +  protein_bind   attB4: mutant version of attB; core recombination site for the Gateway® BP reaction BP Clonase™
   3734..3945    +  promoter       EF-1α core promoter: core promoter for human elongation factor EF-1α
   3946..4884    +  intron         EF-1α intron A: intron upstream of the start codon of human EF-1α
   4911..4931    +  protein_bind   attB1: mutant version of attB; core recombination site for the Gateway® BP reaction BP Clonase™
   4951..5646    +  CDS            mKate2: mKate2 is a basic (constitutively fluorescent) red fluorescent protein published in 2009, derived from Entacmaea quadricolor. It is reported to be a rapidly-maturing monomer with moderate acid sensitivity.
   5666..5690    -  protein_bind   attB2: mutant version of attB; recombination site for the Gateway® BP reaction BP Clonase™
   5834..5908    +  CDS            HBB (fragment): HBB_PONPY - Experimental evidence at transcript level: Swiss-Prot protein existence level 2. Involved in oxygen transport from the lung to the various peripheral tissues. From Pongo pygmaeus (Bornean orangutan).
   5979..6034    +  polyA_signal   β-globin poly(A) signal: rabbit β-globin polyadenylation signal (Gil and Proudfoot, 1987)
   6418..6443    +  misc_feature   SA: splice acceptor site
   7115..7135    +  protein_bind   attB4: mutant version of attB; core recombination site for the Gateway® BP reaction BP Clonase™
   7203..7414    +  promoter       EF-1α core promoter: core promoter for human elongation factor EF-1α
   7415..8353    +  intron         EF-1α intron A: intron upstream of the start codon of human EF-1α
   8380..8400    +  protein_bind   attB1: mutant version of attB; core recombination site for the Gateway® BP reaction BP Clonase™
   8411..9127    +  CDS            EBFP2: EBFP2 is a basic (constitutively fluorescent) blue fluorescent protein published in 2007, derived from Aequorea victoria. It is reported to be a rapidly-maturing monomer with moderate acid sensitivity.
   9135..9159    -  protein_bind   attB2: mutant version of attB; recombination site for the Gateway® BP reaction BP Clonase™
   9163..9243    +  CDS            HBB (fragment): HBB_PONPY - Experimental evidence at transcript level: Swiss-Prot protein existence level 2. Involved in oxygen transport from the lung to the various peripheral tissues. From Pongo pygmaeus (Bornean orangutan).
   9314..9369    +  polyA_signal   β-globin poly(A) signal: rabbit β-globin polyadenylation signal (Gil and Proudfoot, 1987)
   9752..9774    -  protein_bind   lac operator (fragment): The lac repressor binds to the lac operator to inhibit transcription in E. coli. This inhibition can be relieved by adding lactose or isopropyl-β-D-thiogalactopyranoside (IPTG). lac repressor encoded by lacI
   9778..9808    -  promoter       lac promoter: promoter for the E. coli lac operon
   9823..9844    -  protein_bind   CAP binding site: CAP binding activates transcription in the presence of cAMP. E. coli catabolite activator protein
   9857..9896    -  CDS            lacI (fragment): lac repressor; lacI; The lac repressor binds to the lac operator to inhibit transcription in E. coli. This inhibition can be relieved by adding lactose or isopropyl-β-D-thiogalactopyranoside (IPTG).
  10069..10878   +  CDS            KanR: aminoglycoside phosphotransferase; aph(3')-Ia; confers resistance to kanamycin in bacteria or G418 (Geneticin®) in eukaryotes
>Addgene plasmid #103156 | LSB-hsa-let-7f-5p | depositor full sequence | sequence record 195361 | Full Sequence
AATTGAGGGGATAACGCAGGAAAGAACATGTGAGCAAAAGGCCAGCAAAAGGCCAGGAACCGTAAAAAGG
CCGCGTTGCTGGCGTTTTTCCATAGGCTCCGCCCCCCTGACGAGCATCACAAAAATCGACGCTCAAGTCA
GAGGTGGCGAAACCCGACAGGACTATAAAGATACCAGGCGTTTCCCCCTGGAAGCTCCCTCGTGCGCTCT
CCTGTTCCGACCCTGCCGCTTACCGGATACCTGTCCGCCTTTCTCCCTTCGGGAAGCGTGGCGCTTTCTC
ATAGCTCACGCTGTAGGTATCTCAGTTCGGTGTAGGTCGTTCGCTCCAAGCTGGGCTGTGTGCACGAACC
CCCCGTTCAGCCCGACCGCTGCGCCTTATCCGGTAACTATCGTCTTGAGTCCAACCCGGTAAGACACGAC
TTATCGCCACTGGCAGCAGCCACTGGTAACAGGATTAGCAGAGCGAGGTATGTAGGCGGTGCTACAGAGT
TCTTGAAGTGGTGGCCTAACTACGGCTACACTAGAAGAACAGTATTTGGTATCTGCGCTCTGCTGAAGCC
AGTTACCTTCGGAAAAAGAGTTGGTAGCTCTTGATCCGGCAAACAAACCACCGCTGGTAGCGGTGGTTTT
TTTGTTTGCAAGCAGCAGATTACGCGCAGAAAAAAAGGATCTCAAGAAGATCCTTTGATCTTTTCTACGG
GGTCTGACGCTCAGTGGAACGAAAACTCACGTTAAGGGATTTTGGTCATGAGATTATCAAAAAGGATCTT
CACCTAGATCCTTTTAAATTAAAAATGAAGTTTTAAATCAATCTAAAGTATATATGAGTAAACTTGGTCT
GACAGTTACCAATGCTTAATCAGTGAGGCACCTATCTCAGCGATCTGTCTATTTCGTTCATCCATAGTTG
CCTGACTCCCCGTCGTGTAGATAACTACGATACGGGAGGGCTTACCATCTGGCCCCAGTGCTGCAATGAT
ACCGCGAGAACCACGCTCACCGGCTCCAGATTTATCAGCAATAAACCAGCCAGCCGGAAGGGCCGAGCGC
AGAAGTGGTCCTGCAACTTTATCCGCCTCCATCCAGTCTATTAATTGTTGCCGGGAAGCTAGAGTAAGTA
GTTCGCCAGTTAATAGTTTGCGCAACGTTGTTGCCATTGCTACAGGCATCGTGGTGTCACGCTCGTCGTT
TGGTATGGCTTCATTCAGCTCCGGTTCCCAACGATCAAGGCGAGTTACATGATCCCCCATGTTGTGCAAA
AAAGCGGTTAGCTCCTTCGGTCCTCCGATCGTTGTCAGAAGTAAGTTGGCCGCAGTGTTATCACTCATGG
TTATGGCAGCACTGCATAATTCTCTTACTGTCATGCCATCCGTAAGATGCTTTTCTGTGACTGGTGAGTA
CTCAACCAAGTCATTCTGAGAATAGTGTATGCGGCGACCGAGTTGCTCTTGCCCGGCGTCAATACGGGAT
AATACCGCGCCACATAGCAGAACTTTAAAAGTGCTCATCATTGGAAAACGTTCTTCGGGGCGAAAACTCT
CAAGGATCTTACCGCTGTTGAGATCCAGTTCGATGTAACCCACTCGTGCACCCAACTGATCTTCAGCATC
TTTTACTTTCACCAGCGTTTCTGGGTGAGCAAAAACAGGAAGGCAAAATGCCGCAAAAAAGGGAATAAGG
GCGACACGGAAATGTTGAATACTCATACTCTTCCTTTTTCAATATTATTGAAGCATTTATCAGGGTTATT
GTCTCATGAGCGGATACATATTTGAATGTAGCTCCGAATTTCTCGAGGGCTTGTCGACGACGGCGGTCTC
CGTCGTCAGGATCATGAATTCGACCCGCCTGCCACCATGACCGAGTACAAGCCCACGGTGCGCCTCGCCA
CCCGCGACGACGTCCCCCGGGCCGTACGCACCCTCGCCGCCGCGTTCGCCGACTACCCCGCCACGCGCCA
CACCGTCGACCCGGACCGCCACATCGAGCGGGTCACCGAGCTGCAAGAACTCTTCCTCACGCGCGTCGGG
CTCGACATCGGCAAGGTGTGGGTCGCGGACGACGGCGCCGCGGTGGCGGTCTGGACCACGCCGGAGAGCG
TCGAAGCGGGGGCGGTGTTCGCCGAGATCGGCCCGCGCATGGCCGAGTTGAGCGGTTCCCGGCTGGCCGC
GCAGCAACAGATGGAAGGCCTCCTGGCGCCGCACCGGCCCAAGGAGCCCGCGTGGTTCCTGGCCACCGTC
GGCGTCTCGCCCGACCACCAGGGCAAGGGTCTGGGCAGCGCCGTCGTGCTCCCCGGAGTGGAGGCGGCCG
AGCGCGCCGGGGTGCCCGCCTTCCTGGAGACATCCGCGCCCCGCAACCTCCCCTTCTACGAGCGGCTCGG
CTTCACCGTCACCGCCGACGTCGAGGTGCCCGAAGGACCGCGCACCTGGTGCATGACCCGCAAGCCCGGT
GCCTGATACGCGTGAATTCACTCCTCAGGTGCAGGCTGCCTATCAGAAGGTGGTGGCTGGTGTGGCCAAT
GCCCTGGCTCACAAATACCACTGAGATCTTTTTCCCTCTGCCAAAAATTATGGGGACATCATGAAGCCCC
TTGAGCATCTGACTTCTGGCTAATAAAGGAAATTTATTTTCATTGCAATAGTGTGTTGGAATTTTTTGTG
TCTCTCACTCGGAAGGACATATGGGAGGGCAAATCATTTAAAACATCAGAATGAGTATTTGGTTTAGAGT
TTGGCAACATATGCCCATATGCTGGCTGCCATGAACAAAGGTTGGCTATAAAGAGGTCATCAGTATATGA
AACAGCCCCCTGCTGTCCATTCCTTATTCCATAGAAAAGCCTTGACTTGAGGTTAGATTTTTTTTATATT
TTGTTTTGTGTTATTTTTTTCTTTAACATCCCTAAAATTTTCCTTACATGTTTTACTAGCCAGATTTTTC
CTCCTCTCCTGACTACTCCCAGTCATAGCTGTCCCTCTTCTCTTATGGAGATCCCTCGACCTGCAGCCCA
AGCTTGAATTCTCTAGAATTACCCTGTTATCCCTATGCTTGGTTTACCGAGCTCTTATTGGTTTTCAAAC
TTCATTGACTGTGCCCAACGCGCCTGGGAGCTCACGGGGACAGCCCCCCCCCAAAGCCCCCAGGGATGTA
ATTACGTCCCTCCCCCGCTAGGGGGCAGCAGCGAGCCGCCCGGGGCTCCGCTCCGGTCCGGCGCTCCCCC
CGCATCCCCGAGCCGGCAGCGTGCGGGGACAGCCCGGGCACGGGGAAGGTGGCACGGGATCGCTTTCCTC
TGAACGCTTCTCGCTGCTCTTTGAGCCTGCAGACACCTGGGGGGATACGGGGAAAAAGCTAGGCTGAAAG
ACCGGTTCTTAGAATGACACGCGCCTGGGAGCTCACGGGGACAGCCCCCCCCCAAAGCCCCCAGGGATGT
AATTACGTCCCTCCCCCGCTAGGGGGCAGCAGCGAGCCGCCCGGGGCTCCGCTCCGGTCCGGCGCTCCCC
CCGCATCCCCGAGCCGGCAGCGTGCGGGGACAGCCCGGGCACGGGGAAGGTGGCACGGGATCGCTTTCCT
CTGAACGCTTCTCGCTGCTCTTTGAGCCTGCAGACACCTGGGGGGATACGGGGAAAAAGCTAACTTCTGA
GACGACAACTTTGTATAGAAAAGTTGGCTCCGAATTCGCCCTTGACAGCAGAGATCCAGTTTGGTTAATT
AATTGGCTCCGGTGCCCGTCAGTGGGCAGAGCGCACATCGCCCACAGTCCCCGAGAAGTTGTGGGGAGGG
GTCGGCAATTGAACCGGTGCCTAGAGAAGGTGGCGCGGGGTAAACTGGGAAAGTGATGTCGTGTACTGGC
TCCGCCTTTTTCCCGAGGGTGGGGGAGAACCGTATATAAGTGCAGTAGTCGCCGTGAACGTTCTTTTTCG
CAACGGGTTTGCCGCCAGAACACAGGTAAGTGCCGTGTGTGGTTCCCGCGGGCCTGGCCTCTTTACGGGT
TATGGCCCTTGCGTGCCTTGAATTACTTCCACCTGGCTGCAGTACGTGATTCTTGATCCCGAGCTTCGGG
TTGGAAGTGGGTGGGAGAGTTCGAGGCCTTGCGCTTAAGGAGCCCCTTCGCCTCGTGCTTGAGTTGAGGC
CTGGCCTGGGCGCTGGGGCCGCCGCGTGCGAATCTGGTGGCACCTTCGCGCCTGTCTCGCTGCTTTCGAT
AAGTCTCTAGCCATTTAAAATTTTTGATGACCTGCTGCGACGCTTTTTTTCTGGCAAGATAGTCTTGTAA
ATGCGGGCCAAGATCTGCACACTGGTATTTCGGTTTTTGGGGCCGCGGGCGGCGACGGGGCCCGTGCGTC
CCAGCGCACATGTTCGGCGAGGCGGGGCCTGCGAGCGCGGCCACCGAGAATCGGACGGGGGTAGTCTCAA
GCTGGCCGGCCTGCTCTGGTGCCTGGCCTCGCGCCGCCGTGTATCGCCCCGCCCTGGGCGGCAAGGCTGG
CCCGGTCGGCACCAGTTGCGTGAGCGGAAAGATGGCCGCTTCCCGGCCCTGCTGCAGGGAGCTCAAAATG
GAGGACGCGGCGCTCGGGAGAGCGGGCGGGTGAGTCACCCACACAAAGGAAAAGGGCCTTTCCGTCCTCA
GCCGTCGCTTCATGTGACTCCACGGAGTACCGGGCGCCGTCCAGGCACCTCGATTAGTTCTCGAGCTTTT
GGAGTACGTCGTCTTTAGGTTGGGGGGAGGGGTTTTATGCGATGGAGTTTCCCCACACTGAGTGGGTGGA
GACTGAAGTTAGGCCAGCTTGGCACTTGATGTAATTCTCCTTGGAATTTGCCCTTTTTGAGTTTGGATCT
TGGTTCATTCTCAAGCCTCAGACAGTGGTTCAAAGTTTTTTTCTTCCATTTCAGGTGTCGTGAGAAGGGC
GAATTCGACCCAAGTTTGTACAAAAAAGCAGGCTGGATCCAGGTGCCACCATGGTGAGCGAGCTGATTAA
GGAGAACATGCACATGAAGCTGTACATGGAGGGCACCGTGAACAACCACCACTTCAAGTGCACATCCGAG
GGCGAAGGCAAGCCCTACGAGGGCACCCAGACCATGAGAATCAAGGCGGTCGAGGGCGGCCCTCTCCCCT
TCGCCTTCGACATCCTGGCTACCAGCTTCATGTACGGCAGCAAAACCTTCATCAACCACACCCAGGGCAT
CCCCGACTTCTTTAAGCAGTCCTTCCCCGAGGGCTTCACATGGGAGAGAGTCACCACATACGAAGATGGG
GGCGTGCTGACCGCTACCCAGGACACCAGCCTCCAGGACGGCTGCCTCATCTACAACGTCAAGATCAGAG
GGGTGAACTTCCCATCCAACGGCCCTGTGATGCAGAAGAAAACACTCGGCTGGGAGGCCTCCACCGAGAC
ACTGTACCCCGCTGACGGCGGCCTGGAAGGCAGAGCCGACATGGCCCTGAAGCTCGTGGGCGGGGGCCAC
CTGATCTGCAACCTTAAGACCACATACAGATCCAAGAAACCCGCTAAGAACCTCAAGATGCCCGGCGTCT
ACTATGTGGACAGGAGACTGGAAAGAATCAAGGAGGCCGACAAAGAGACATACGTCGAGCAGCACGAGGT
GGCTGTGGCCAGATACTGCGACCTCCCTAGCAAACTGGGGCACAAACTTAATTGAGAATTCTACCACCCA
GCTTTCTTGTACAAAGTGGTACGTCTCAAGACCAGAGGTCTCTGCTTAGCGCCAGAACTATACAATCTAC
TACCTCAAACTATACAATCTACTACCTCAAACTATACAATCTACTACCTCAAACTATACAATCTACTACC
TCACAACCAGAAGAGACCTGTGCTTCACTCCTCAGGTGCAGGCTGCCTATCAGAAGGTGGTGGCTGGTGT
GGCCAATGCCCTGGCTCACAAATACCACTGAGATCTTTTTCCCTCTGCCAAAAATTATGGGGACATCATG
AAGCCCCTTGAGCATCTGACTTCTGGCTAATAAAGGAAATTTATTTTCATTGCAATAGTGTGTTGGAATT
TTTTGTGTCTCTCACTCGGAAGGACATATGGGAGGGCAAATCATTTAAAACATCAGAATGAGTATTTGGT
TTAGAGTTTGGCAACATATGCCCATATGCTGGCTGCCATGAACAAAGGTTGGCTATAAAGAGGTCATCAG
TATATGAAACAGCCCCCTGCTGTCCATTCCTTATTCCATAGAAAAGCCTTGACTTGAGGTTAGATTTTTT
TTATATTTTGTTTTGTGTTATTTTTTTCTTTAACATCCCTAAAATTTTCCTTACATGTTTTACTAGCCAG
ATTTTTCCTCCTCTCCTGACTACTCCCAGTCATAGCTGTCCCTCTTCTCTTATGGAGATCCCGAGCGGTG
CGTTTTTATGCTTGTAGTATTGTATAATGTTTTTAAGATCCAAGCTTCTGACCTCTTCTCTTCCTCCCAC
AGGGCCTCGAGACAATTGCATCGATGGTACCAGTGAAAGTCTGCAATGAATTCGAGTTGGCGCGCCTGTC
ATTCTAAATCTCTCTTTCAGCCTAAAGCTTTTTCCCCGTATCCCCCCAGGTGTCTGCAGGCTCAAAGAGC
AGCGAGAAGCGTTCAGAGGAAAGCGATCCCGTGCCACCTTCCCCGTGCCCGGGCTGTCCCCGCACGCTGC
CGGCTCGGGGATGCGGGGGGAGCGCCGGACCGGAGCGGAGCCCCGGGCGGCTCGCTGCTGCCCCCTAGCG
GGGGAGGGACGTAATTACATCCCTGGGGGCTTTGGGAGGGGGCTGTCCCCGTGAGCTCCCAGGCGCGCCT
GTCATTCTAAATCTCTCTTTCAGCCTAAAGCTTTTTCCCCGTATCCCCCCAGGTGTCTGCAGGCTCAAAG
AGCAGCGAGAAGCGTTCAGAGGAAAGCGATCCCGTGCCACCTTCCCCGTGCCCGGGCTGTCCCCGCACGC
TGCCGGCTCGGGGATGCGGGGGGAGCGCCGGACCGGAGCGGAGCCCCGGGCGGCTCGCTGCTGCCCCCTA
GCGGGGGAGGGACGTAATTACATCCCTGGGGGCTTTGGGGGGGGGCTGTCCCCGTGAGCTCCCAGGCGCG
CCAACTCGGTACCGTATCGATGTCGACGTTAACGCTAGTGATATCAACTTTGTATAGAAAAGTTGGCTCC
GAATTCGCCCTTGACAGCAGAGATCCAGTTTGGTTAATTAATTGGCTCCGGTGCCCGTCAGTGGGCAGAG
CGCACATCGCCCACAGTCCCCGAGAAGTTGTGGGGAGGGGTCGGCAATTGAACCGGTGCCTAGAGAAGGT
GGCGCGGGGTAAACTGGGAAAGTGATGTCGTGTACTGGCTCCGCCTTTTTCCCGAGGGTGGGGGAGAACC
GTATATAAGTGCAGTAGTCGCCGTGAACGTTCTTTTTCGCAACGGGTTTGCCGCCAGAACACAGGTAAGT
GCCGTGTGTGGTTCCCGCGGGCCTGGCCTCTTTACGGGTTATGGCCCTTGCGTGCCTTGAATTACTTCCA
CCTGGCTGCAGTACGTGATTCTTGATCCCGAGCTTCGGGTTGGAAGTGGGTGGGAGAGTTCGAGGCCTTG
CGCTTAAGGAGCCCCTTCGCCTCGTGCTTGAGTTGAGGCCTGGCCTGGGCGCTGGGGCCGCCGCGTGCGA
ATCTGGTGGCACCTTCGCGCCTGTCTCGCTGCTTTCGATAAGTCTCTAGCCATTTAAAATTTTTGATGAC
CTGCTGCGACGCTTTTTTTCTGGCAAGATAGTCTTGTAAATGCGGGCCAAGATCTGCACACTGGTATTTC
GGTTTTTGGGGCCGCGGGCGGCGACGGGGCCCGTGCGTCCCAGCGCACATGTTCGGCGAGGCGGGGCCTG
CGAGCGCGGCCACCGAGAATCGGACGGGGGTAGTCTCAAGCTGGCCGGCCTGCTCTGGTGCCTGGCCTCG
CGCCGCCGTGTATCGCCCCGCCCTGGGCGGCAAGGCTGGCCCGGTCGGCACCAGTTGCGTGAGCGGAAAG
ATGGCCGCTTCCCGGCCCTGCTGCAGGGAGCTCAAAATGGAGGACGCGGCGCTCGGGAGAGCGGGCGGGT
GAGTCACCCACACAAAGGAAAAGGGCCTTTCCGTCCTCAGCCGTCGCTTCATGTGACTCCACGGAGTACC
GGGCGCCGTCCAGGCACCTCGATTAGTTCTCGAGCTTTTGGAGTACGTCGTCTTTAGGTTGGGGGGAGGG
GTTTTATGCGATGGAGTTTCCCCACACTGAGTGGGTGGAGACTGAAGTTAGGCCAGCTTGGCACTTGATG
TAATTCTCCTTGGAATTTGCCCTTTTTGAGTTTGGATCTTGGTTCATTCTCAAGCCTCAGACAGTGGTTC
AAAGTTTTTTTCTTCCATTTCAGGTGTCGTGAGAAGGGCGAATTCGACCCAAGTTTGTACAAAAAAGCAG
GCTCGCCACCATGGTGAGCAAGGGCGAGGAGCTGTTCACCGGGGTGGTGCCCATCCTGGTCGAGCTGGAC
GGCGACGTAAACGGCCACAAGTTCAGCGTGAGGGGCGAGGGCGAGGGCGATGCCACCAACGGCAAGCTGA
CCCTGAAGTTCATCTGCACCACCGGCAAGCTGCCCGTGCCCTGGCCCACCCTCGTGACCACCCTGAGCCA
CGGCGTGCAGTGCTTCGCCCGCTACCCCGACCACATGAAGCAGCACGACTTCTTCAAGTCCGCCATGCCC
GAAGGCTACGTCCAGGAGCGCACCATCTTCTTCAAGGACGACGGCACCTACAAGACCCGCGCCGAGGTGA
AGTTCGAGGGCGACACCCTAGTGAACCGCATCGAGCTGAAGGGCGTCGACTTCAAGGAGGACGGCAACAT
CCTGGGGCACAAGCTGGAGTACAACTTCAACAGCCACAACATCTATATCATGGCCGTCAAGCAGAAGAAC
GGCATCAAGGTGAACTTCAAGATCCGCCACAACGTGGAGGACGGCAGCGTGCAGCTCGCCGACCACTACC
AGCAGAACACCCCCATCGGCGACGGCCCCGTGCTGCTGCCCGACAGCCACTACCTGAGCACCCAGTCCGT
GCTGAGCAAAGACCCCAACGAGAAGCGCGATCACATGGTCCTGCTGGAGTTCCGCACCGCCGCCGGGATC
ACTCTCGGCATGGACGAGCTGTACAAGTAATACCACCCAGCTTTCTTGTACAAAGTGGTACGCGTGAATT
CACTCCTCAGGTGCAGGCTGCCTATCAGAAGGTGGTGGCTGGTGTGGCCAATGCCCTGGCTCACAAATAC
CACTGAGATCTTTTTCCCTCTGCCAAAAATTATGGGGACATCATGAAGCCCCTTGAGCATCTGACTTCTG
GCTAATAAAGGAAATTTATTTTCATTGCAATAGTGTGTTGGAATTTTTTGTGTCTCTCACTCGGAAGGAC
ATATGGGAGGGCAAATCATTTAAAACATCAGAATGAGTATTTGGTTTAGAGTTTGGCAACATATGCCCAT
ATGCTGGCTGCCATGAACAAAGGTTGGCTATAAAGAGGTCATCAGTATATGAAACAGCCCCCTGCTGTCC
ATTCCTTATTCCATAGAAAAGCCTTGACTTGAGGTTAGATTTTTTTTATATTTTGTTTTGTGTTATTTTT
TTCTTTAACATCCCTAAAATTTTCCTTACATGTTTTACTAGCCAGATTTTTCCTCCTCTCCTGACTACTC
CCAGTCATAGCTGTCCCTCTTCTCTTATGGAGATCCCTCGACCTGCAGCCCAAGCTTGGCGTAATCATGG
TCATAGCTGTTTCCTGTGTGAAATTGTTATCCGCTCACAATTCCACACAACATACGAGCCGGAAGCATAA
AGTGTAAAGCCTGGGGTGCCTAATGAGTGAGCTAACTCACATTAATTGCGTTGCGCTCACTGCCCGCTTT
CCAGTCGGGAAACCTGTCGTGCCAGCGGATCGACAGTACTAAGCTTGGTCTAATACCCAATCTCTCGTCT
TATCCAGATGTTTTATACGCCTCTGGCCCGTGTCTCAAAATCTCTGATGTTACATTGCACAAGATAAAAT
AATATCATCATGAACAATAAAACTGTCTGCTTACATAAACAGTAATACAAGGGGTGTTATGAGCCATATT
CAACGGGAAACGTCGAGGCCGCGATTAAATTCCAACATGGATGCTGATTTATATGGGTATAAATGGGCTC
GCGATAATGTCGGGCAATCAGGTGCGACAATCTATCGCTTGTATGGGAAGCCCGATGCGCCAGAGTTGTT
TCTGAAACATGGCAAAGGTAGCGTTGCCAATGATGTTACAGATGAGATGGTCAGACTAAACTGGCTGACG
GAATTTATGCCTCTTCCGACCATCAAGCATTTTATCCGTACTCCTGATGATGCATGGTTACTCACCACTG
CGATCCCCGGAAAAACAGCATTCCAGGTATTAGAAGAATATCCTGATTCAGGTGAAAATATTGTTGATGC
GCTGGCAGTGTTCCTGCGCCGGTTGCATTCGATTCCTGTTTGTAATTGTCCTTTTAACAGCGATCGCGTA
TTTCGTCTCGCTCAGGCGCAATCACGAATGAATAACGGTTTGGTTGATGCGAGTGATTTTGATGACGAGC
GTAATGGCTGGCCTGTTGAACAAGTCTGGAAAGAAATGCATAAACTTTTGCCATTCTCACCGGATTCAGT
CGTCACTCATGGTGATTTCTCACTTGATAACCTTATTTTTGACGAGGGGAAATTAATAGGTTGTATTGAT
GTTGGACGAGTCGGAATCGCAGACCGATACCAGGATCTTGCCATCCTATGGAACTGCCTCGGTGAGTTTT
CTCCTTCATTACAGAAACGGCTTTTTCAAAAATATGGTATTGATAATCCTGATATGAATAAATTGCAGTT
TCATTTGATGCTCGATGAGTTTTTCTAATCAGAATTGGTTAATTGGTTGTAACACTGGCAGAGCATTACG
CTGACTTGACGGGACGGCGCAAGCTCATGACCAAAATCCCTTAACGTGAGTTACGCGTCGTTCCACTGAG
CGTCAGAGGTATCACTAGTATTACAGAGGTAAGTTATAACAGTCGCCTAACCC
