Features (pLannotate 1.2.2; 28 found; start..end, strand, type, name):
     20..231     +  promoter       EF-1α core promoter: core promoter for human elongation factor EF-1α
    232..1170    +  intron         EF-1α intron A: intron upstream of the start codon of human EF-1α
   1197..1217    +  protein_bind   attB1: mutant version of attB; core recombination site for the Gateway® BP reaction BP Clonase™
   1237..1932    +  CDS            mKate2: mKate2 is a basic (constitutively fluorescent) red fluorescent protein published in 2009, derived from Entacmaea quadricolor. It is reported to be a rapidly-maturing monomer with moderate acid sensitivity.
   1952..1976    -  protein_bind   attB2: mutant version of attB; recombination site for the Gateway® BP reaction BP Clonase™
   2120..2194    +  CDS            HBB (fragment): HBB_PONPY - Experimental evidence at transcript level: Swiss-Prot protein existence level 2. Involved in oxygen transport from the lung to the various peripheral tissues. From Pongo pygmaeus (Bornean orangutan).
   2265..2320    +  polyA_signal   β-globin poly(A) signal: rabbit β-globin polyadenylation signal (Gil and Proudfoot, 1987)
   2704..2729    +  misc_feature   SA: splice acceptor site
   3401..3421    +  protein_bind   attB4: mutant version of attB; core recombination site for the Gateway® BP reaction BP Clonase™
   3489..3700    +  promoter       EF-1α core promoter: core promoter for human elongation factor EF-1α
   3701..4639    +  intron         EF-1α intron A: intron upstream of the start codon of human EF-1α
   4666..4686    +  protein_bind   attB1: mutant version of attB; core recombination site for the Gateway® BP reaction BP Clonase™
   4700..5416    +  CDS            EBFP2: EBFP2 is a basic (constitutively fluorescent) blue fluorescent protein published in 2007, derived from Aequorea victoria. It is reported to be a rapidly-maturing monomer with moderate acid sensitivity.
   5421..5445    -  protein_bind   attB2: mutant version of attB; recombination site for the Gateway® BP reaction BP Clonase™
   5449..5529    +  CDS            HBB (fragment): HBB_PONPY - Experimental evidence at transcript level: Swiss-Prot protein existence level 2. Involved in oxygen transport from the lung to the various peripheral tissues. From Pongo pygmaeus (Bornean orangutan).
   5600..5655    +  polyA_signal   β-globin poly(A) signal: rabbit β-globin polyadenylation signal (Gil and Proudfoot, 1987)
   6038..6060    -  protein_bind   lac operator (fragment): The lac repressor binds to the lac operator to inhibit transcription in E. coli. This inhibition can be relieved by adding lactose or isopropyl-β-D-thiogalactopyranoside (IPTG). lac repressor encoded by lacI
   6064..6094    -  promoter       lac promoter: promoter for the E. coli lac operon
   6109..6130    -  protein_bind   CAP binding site: CAP binding activates transcription in the presence of cAMP. E. coli catabolite activator protein
   6143..6182    -  CDS            lacI (fragment): lac repressor; lacI; The lac repressor binds to the lac operator to inhibit transcription in E. coli. This inhibition can be relieved by adding lactose or isopropyl-β-D-thiogalactopyranoside (IPTG).
   6355..7164    +  CDS            KanR: aminoglycoside phosphotransferase; aph(3')-Ia; confers resistance to kanamycin in bacteria or G418 (Geneticin®) in eukaryotes
   7416..8004    -  rep_origin     ori: high-copy-number ColE1/pMB1/pBR322/pUC origin of replication
   8175..9035    -  CDS            AmpR: β-lactamase; bla; confers resistance to ampicillin, carbenicillin, and related antibiotics
   9036..9107    -  promoter       AmpR promoter: bla
   9192..9791    +  CDS            PuroR: puromycin N-acetyltransferase; pac from Streptomyces alboniger; confers resistance to puromycin
   9806..9886    +  CDS            HBB (fragment): HBB_PONPY - Experimental evidence at transcript level: Swiss-Prot protein existence level 2. Involved in oxygen transport from the lung to the various peripheral tissues. From Pongo pygmaeus (Bornean orangutan).
   9957..10012   +  polyA_signal   β-globin poly(A) signal: rabbit β-globin polyadenylation signal (Gil and Proudfoot, 1987)
  10991..11011   +  protein_bind   attB4: mutant version of attB; core recombination site for the Gateway® BP reaction BP Clonase™
>Addgene plasmid #103156 | LSB-hsa-let-7f-5p | addgene full sequence | sequence record 213245 | Addgene NGS Result
GGCTCCGGTGCCCGTCAGTGGGCAGAGCGCACATCGCCCACAGTCCCCGAGAAGTTGTGGGGAGGGGTCG
GCAATTGAACCGGTGCCTAGAGAAGGTGGCGCGGGGTAAACTGGGAAAGTGATGTCGTGTACTGGCTCCG
CCTTTTTCCCGAGGGTGGGGGAGAACCGTATATAAGTGCAGTAGTCGCCGTGAACGTTCTTTTTCGCAAC
GGGTTTGCCGCCAGAACACAGGTAAGTGCCGTGTGTGGTTCCCGCGGGCCTGGCCTCTTTACGGGTTATG
GCCCTTGCGTGCCTTGAATTACTTCCACCTGGCTGCAGTACGTGATTCTTGATCCCGAGCTTCGGGTTGG
AAGTGGGTGGGAGAGTTCGAGGCCTTGCGCTTAAGGAGCCCCTTCGCCTCGTGCTTGAGTTGAGGCCTGG
CCTGGGCGCTGGGGCCGCCGCGTGCGAATCTGGTGGCACCTTCGCGCCTGTCTCGCTGCTTTCGATAAGT
CTCTAGCCATTTAAAATTTTTGATGACCTGCTGCGACGCTTTTTTTCTGGCAAGATAGTCTTGTAAATGC
GGGCCAAGATCTGCACACTGGTATTTCGGTTTTTGGGGCCGCGGGCGGCGACGGGGCCCGTGCGTCCCAG
CGCACATGTTCGGCGAGGCGGGGCCTGCGAGCGCGGCCACCGAGAATCGGACGGGGGTAGTCTCAAGCTG
GCCGGCCTGCTCTGGTGCCTGGCCTCGCGCCGCCGTGTATCGCCCCGCCCTGGGCGGCAAGGCTGGCCCG
GTCGGCACCAGTTGCGTGAGCGGAAAGATGGCCGCTTCCCGGCCCTGCTGCAGGGAGCTCAAAATGGAGG
ACGCGGCGCTCGGGAGAGCGGGCGGGTGAGTCACCCACACAAAGGAAAAGGGCCTTTCCGTCCTCAGCCG
TCGCTTCATGTGACTCCACGGAGTACCGGGCGCCGTCCAGGCACCTCGATTAGTTCTCGAGCTTTTGGAG
TACGTCGTCTTTAGGTTGGGGGGAGGGGTTTTATGCGATGGAGTTTCCCCACACTGAGTGGGTGGAGACT
GAAGTTAGGCCAGCTTGGCACTTGATGTAATTCTCCTTGGAATTTGCCCTTTTTGAGTTTGGATCTTGGT
TCATTCTCAAGCCTCAGACAGTGGTTCAAAGTTTTTTTCTTCCATTTCAGGTGTCGTGAGAAGGGCGAAT
TCGACCCAAGTTTGTACAAAAAAGCAGGCTGGATCCAGGTGCCACCATGGTGAGCGAGCTGATTAAGGAG
AACATGCACATGAAGCTGTACATGGAGGGCACCGTGAACAACCACCACTTCAAGTGCACATCCGAGGGCG
AAGGCAAGCCCTACGAGGGCACCCAGACCATGAGAATCAAGGCGGTCGAGGGCGGCCCTCTCCCCTTCGC
CTTCGACATCCTGGCTACCAGCTTCATGTACGGCAGCAAAACCTTCATCAACCACACCCAGGGCATCCCC
GACTTCTTTAAGCAGTCCTTCCCCGAGGGCTTCACATGGGAGAGAGTCACCACATACGAAGATGGGGGCG
TGCTGACCGCTACCCAGGACACCAGCCTCCAGGACGGCTGCCTCATCTACAACGTCAAGATCAGAGGGGT
GAACTTCCCATCCAACGGCCCTGTGATGCAGAAGAAAACACTCGGCTGGGAGGCCTCCACCGAGACACTG
TACCCCGCTGACGGCGGCCTGGAAGGCAGAGCCGACATGGCCCTGAAGCTCGTGGGCGGGGGCCACCTGA
TCTGCAACCTTAAGACCACATACAGATCCAAGAAACCCGCTAAGAACCTCAAGATGCCCGGCGTCTACTA
TGTGGACAGGAGACTGGAAAGAATCAAGGAGGCCGACAAAGAGACATACGTCGAGCAGCACGAGGTGGCT
GTGGCCAGATACTGCGACCTCCCTAGCAAACTGGGGCACAAACTTAATTGAGAATTCTACCACCCAGCTT
TCTTGTACAAAGTGGTACGTCTCAAGACCAGAGGTCTCTGCTTAGCGCCAGAACTATACAATCTACTACC
TCAAACTATACAATCTACTACCTCAAACTATACAATCTACTACCTCAAACTATACAATCTACTACCTCAC
AACCAGAAGAGACCTGTGCTTCACTCCTCAGGTGCAGGCTGCCTATCAGAAGGTGGTGGCTGGTGTGGCC
AATGCCCTGGCTCACAAATACCACTGAGATCTTTTTCCCTCTGCCAAAAATTATGGGGACATCATGAAGC
CCCTTGAGCATCTGACTTCTGGCTAATAAAGGAAATTTATTTTCATTGCAATAGTGTGTTGGAATTTTTT
GTGTCTCTCACTCGGAAGGACATATGGGAGGGCAAATCATTTAAAACATCAGAATGAGTATTTGGTTTAG
AGTTTGGCAACATATGCCCATATGCTGGCTGCCATGAACAAAGGTTGGCTATAAAGAGGTCATCAGTATA
TGAAACAGCCCCCTGCTGTCCATTCCTTATTCCATAGAAAAGCCTTGACTTGAGGTTAGATTTTTTTTAT
ATTTTGTTTTGTGTTATTTTTTTCTTTAACATCCCTAAAATTTTCCTTACATGTTTTACTAGCCAGATTT
TTCCTCCTCTCCTGACTACTCCCAGTCATAGCTGTCCCTCTTCTCTTATGGAGATCCCGAGCGGTGCGTT
TTTATGCTTGTAGTATTGTATAATGTTTTTAAGATCCAAGCTTCTGACCTCTTCTCTTCCTCCCACAGGG
CCTCGAGACAATTGCATCGATGGTACCAGTGAAAGTCTGCAATGAATTCGAGTTGGCGCGCCTGTCATTC
TAAATCTCTCTTTCAGCCTAAAGCTTTTTCCCCGTATCCCCCCAGGTGTCTGCAGGCTCAAAGAGCAGCG
AGAAGCGTTCAGAGGAAAGCGATCCCGTGCCACCTTCCCCGTGCCCGGGCTGTCCCCGCACGCTGCCGGC
TCGGGGATGCGGGGGGAGCGCCGGACCGGAGCGGAGCCCCGGGCGGCTCGCTGCTGCCCCCTAGCGGGGG
AGGGACGTAATTACATCCCTGGGGGCTTTGGGAGGGGGCTGTCCCCGTGAGCTCCCAGGCGCGCCTGTCA
TTCTAAATCTCTCTTTCAGCCTAAAGCTTTTTCCCCGTATCCCCCCAGGTGTCTGCAGGCTCAAAGAGCA
GCGAGAAGCGTTCAGAGGAAAGCGATCCCGTGCCACCTTCCCCGTGCCCGGGCTGTCCCCGCACGCTGCC
GGCTCGGGGATGCGGGGGGAGCGCCGGACCGGAGCGGAGCCCCGGGCGGCTCGCTGCTGCCCCCTAGCGG
GGGAGGGACGTAATTACATCCCTGGGGGCTTTGGGGGGGGGCTGTCCCCGTGAGCTCCCAGGCGCGCCAA
CTCGGTACCGTATCGATGTCGACGTTAACGCTAGTGATATCAACTTTGTATAGAAAAGTTGGCTCCGAAT
TCGCCCTTGACAGCAGAGATCCAGTTTGGTTAATTAATTGGCTCCGGTGCCCGTCAGTGGGCAGAGCGCA
CATCGCCCACAGTCCCCGAGAAGTTGTGGGGAGGGGTCGGCAATTGAACCGGTGCCTAGAGAAGGTGGCG
CGGGGTAAACTGGGAAAGTGATGTCGTGTACTGGCTCCGCCTTTTTCCCGAGGGTGGGGGAGAACCGTAT
ATAAGTGCAGTAGTCGCCGTGAACGTTCTTTTTCGCAACGGGTTTGCCGCCAGAACACAGGTAAGTGCCG
TGTGTGGTTCCCGCGGGCCTGGCCTCTTTACGGGTTATGGCCCTTGCGTGCCTTGAATTACTTCCACCTG
GCTGCAGTACGTGATTCTTGATCCCGAGCTTCGGGTTGGAAGTGGGTGGGAGAGTTCGAGGCCTTGCGCT
TAAGGAGCCCCTTCGCCTCGTGCTTGAGTTGAGGCCTGGCCTGGGCGCTGGGGCCGCCGCGTGCGAATCT
GGTGGCACCTTCGCGCCTGTCTCGCTGCTTTCGATAAGTCTCTAGCCATTTAAAATTTTTGATGACCTGC
TGCGACGCTTTTTTTCTGGCAAGATAGTCTTGTAAATGCGGGCCAAGATCTGCACACTGGTATTTCGGTT
TTTGGGGCCGCGGGCGGCGACGGGGCCCGTGCGTCCCAGCGCACATGTTCGGCGAGGCGGGGCCTGCGAG
CGCGGCCACCGAGAATCGGACGGGGGTAGTCTCAAGCTGGCCGGCCTGCTCTGGTGCCTGGCCTCGCGCC
GCCGTGTATCGCCCCGCCCTGGGCGGCAAGGCTGGCCCGGTCGGCACCAGTTGCGTGAGCGGAAAGATGG
CCGCTTCCCGGCCCTGCTGCAGGGAGCTCAAAATGGAGGACGCGGCGCTCGGGAGAGCGGGCGGGTGAGT
CACCCACACAAAGGAAAAGGGCCTTTCCGTCCTCAGCCGTCGCTTCATGTGACTCCACGGAGTACCGGGC
GCCGTCCAGGCACCTCGATTAGTTCTCGAGCTTTTGGAGTACGTCGTCTTTAGGTTGGGGGGAGGGGTTT
TATGCGATGGAGTTTCCCCACACTGAGTGGGTGGAGACTGAAGTTAGGCCAGCTTGGCACTTGATGTAAT
TCTCCTTGGAATTTGCCCTTTTTGAGTTTGGATCTTGGTTCATTCTCAAGCCTCAGACAGTGGTTCAAAG
TTTTTTTCTTCCATTTCAGGTGTCGTGAGAAGGGCGAATTCGACCCAAGTTTGTACAAAAAAGCAGGCTG
ACCGCCACCATGGTGAGCAAGGGCGAGGAGCTGTTCACCGGGGTGGTGCCCATCCTGGTCGAGCTGGACG
GCGACGTAAACGGCCACAAGTTCAGCGTGAGGGGCGAGGGCGAGGGCGATGCCACCAACGGCAAGCTGAC
CCTGAAGTTCATCTGCACCACCGGCAAGCTGCCCGTGCCCTGGCCCACCCTCGTGACCACCCTGAGCCAC
GGCGTGCAGTGCTTCGCCCGCTACCCCGACCACATGAAGCAGCACGACTTCTTCAAGTCCGCCATGCCCG
AAGGCTACGTCCAGGAGCGCACCATCTTCTTCAAGGACGACGGCACCTACAAGACCCGCGCCGAGGTGAA
GTTCGAGGGCGACACCCTAGTGAACCGCATCGAGCTGAAGGGCGTCGACTTCAAGGAGGACGGCAACATC
CTGGGGCACAAGCTGGAGTACAACTTCAACAGCCACAACATCTATATCATGGCCGTCAAGCAGAAGAACG
GCATCAAGGTGAACTTCAAGATCCGCCACAACGTGGAGGACGGCAGCGTGCAGCTCGCCGACCACTACCA
GCAGAACACCCCCATCGGCGACGGCCCCGTGCTGCTGCCCGACAGCCACTACCTGAGCACCCAGTCCGTG
CTGAGCAAAGACCCCAACGAGAAGCGCGATCACATGGTCCTGCTGGAGTTCCGCACCGCCGCCGGGATCA
CTCTCGGCATGGACGAGCTGTACAAGTAATACCCAGCTTTCTTGTACAAAGTGGTACGCGTGAATTCACT
CCTCAGGTGCAGGCTGCCTATCAGAAGGTGGTGGCTGGTGTGGCCAATGCCCTGGCTCACAAATACCACT
GAGATCTTTTTCCCTCTGCCAAAAATTATGGGGACATCATGAAGCCCCTTGAGCATCTGACTTCTGGCTA
ATAAAGGAAATTTATTTTCATTGCAATAGTGTGTTGGAATTTTTTGTGTCTCTCACTCGGAAGGACATAT
GGGAGGGCAAATCATTTAAAACATCAGAATGAGTATTTGGTTTAGAGTTTGGCAACATATGCCCATATGC
TGGCTGCCATGAACAAAGGTTGGCTATAAAGAGGTCATCAGTATATGAAACAGCCCCCTGCTGTCCATTC
CTTATTCCATAGAAAAGCCTTGACTTGAGGTTAGATTTTTTTTATATTTTGTTTTGTGTTATTTTTTTCT
TTAACATCCCTAAAATTTTCCTTACATGTTTTACTAGCCAGATTTTTCCTCCTCTCCTGACTACTCCCAG
TCATAGCTGTCCCTCTTCTCTTATGGAGATCCCTCGACCTGCAGCCCAAGCTTGGCGTAATCATGGTCAT
AGCTGTTTCCTGTGTGAAATTGTTATCCGCTCACAATTCCACACAACATACGAGCCGGAAGCATAAAGTG
TAAAGCCTGGGGTGCCTAATGAGTGAGCTAACTCACATTAATTGCGTTGCGCTCACTGCCCGCTTTCCAG
TCGGGAAACCTGTCGTGCCAGCGGATCGACAGTACTAAGCTTGGTCTAATACCCAATCTCTCGTCTTATC
CAGATGTTTTATACGCCTCTGGCCCGTGTCTCAAAATCTCTGATGTTACATTGCACAAGATAAAAATATA
TCATCATGAACAATAAAACTGTCTGCTTACATAAACAGTAATACAAGGGGTGTTATGAGCCATATTCAAC
GGGAAACGTCGAGGCCGCGATTAAATTCCAACATGGATGCTGATTTATATGGGTATAAATGGGCTCGCGA
TAATGTCGGGCAATCAGGTGCGACAATCTATCGCTTGTATGGGAAGCCCGATGCGCCAGAGTTGTTTCTG
AAACATGGCAAAGGTAGCGTTGCCAATGATGTTACAGATGAGATGGTCAGACTAAACTGGCTGACGGAAT
TTATGCCTCTTCCGACCATCAAGCATTTTATCCGTACTCCTGATGATGCATGGTTACTCACCACTGCGAT
CCCCGGAAAAACAGCATTCCAGGTATTAGAAGAATATCCTGATTCAGGTGAAAATATTGTTGATGCGCTG
GCAGTGTTCCTGCGCCGGTTGCATTCGATTCCTGTTTGTAATTGTCCTTTTAACAGCGATCGCGTATTTC
GTCTCGCTCAGGCGCAATCACGAATGAATAACGGTTTGGTTGATGCGAGTGATTTTGATGACGAGCGTAA
TGGCTGGCCTGTTGAACAAGTCTGGAAAGAAATGCATAAACTTTTGCCATTCTCACCGGATTCAGTCGTC
ACTCATGGTGATTTCTCACTTGATAACCTTATTTTTGACGAGGGGAAATTAATAGGTTGTATTGATGTTG
GACGAGTCGGAATCGCAGACCGATACCAGGATCTTGCCATCCTATGGAACTGCCTCGGTGAGTTTTCTCC
TTCATTACAGAAACGGCTTTTTCAAAAATATGGTATTGATAATCCTGATATGAATAAATTGCAGTTTCAT
TTGATGCTCGATGAGTTTTTCTAATCAGAATTGGTTAATTGGTTGTAACACTGGCAGAGCATTACGCTGA
CTTGACGGGACGGCGCAAGCTCATGACCAAAATCCCTTAACGTGAGTTACGCGTCGTTCCACTGAGCGTC
AGAGGTATCACTAGTATTACAGAGGTAAGTTATAACAGTCGCCTAACCCAATTGAGGGGATAACGCAGGA
AAGAACATGTGAGCAAAAGGCCAGCAAAAGGCCAGGAACCGTAAAAAGGCCGCGTTGCTGGCGTTTTTCC
ATAGGCTCCGCCCCCCTGACGAGCATCACAAAAATCGACGCTCAAGTCAGAGGTGGCGAAACCCGACAGG
ACTATAAAGATACCAGGCGTTTCCCCCTGGAAGCTCCCTCGTGCGCTCTCCTGTTCCGACCCTGCCGCTT
ACCGGATACCTGTCCGCCTTTCTCCCTTCGGGAAGCGTGGCGCTTTCTCATAGCTCACGCTGTAGGTATC
TCAGTTCGGTGTAGGTCGTTCGCTCCAAGCTGGGCTGTGTGCACGAACCCCCCGTTCAGCCCGACCGCTG
CGCCTTATCCGGTAACTATCGTCTTGAGTCCAACCCGGTAAGACACGACTTATCGCCACTGGCAGCAGCC
ACTGGTAACAGGATTAGCAGAGCGAGGTATGTAGGCGGTGCTACAGAGTTCTTGAAGTGGTGGCCTAACT
ACGGCTACACTAGAAGAACAGTATTTGGTATCTGCGCTCTGCTGAAGCCAGTTACCTTCGGAAAAAGAGT
TGGTAGCTCTTGATCCGGCAAACAAACCACCGCTGGTAGCGGTGGTTTTTTTGTTTGCAAGCAGCAGATT
ACGCGCAGAAAAAAAGGATCTCAAGAAGATCCTTTGATCTTTTCTACGGGGTCTGACGCTCAGTGGAACG
AAAACTCACGTTAAGGGATTTTGGTCATGAGATTATCAAAAAGGATCTTCACCTAGATCCTTTTAAATTA
AAAATGAAGTTTTAAATCAATCTAAAGTATATATGAGTAAACTTGGTCTGACAGTTACCAATGCTTAATC
AGTGAGGCACCTATCTCAGCGATCTGTCTATTTCGTTCATCCATAGTTGCCTGACTCCCCGTCGTGTAGA
TAACTACGATACGGGAGGGCTTACCATCTGGCCCCAGTGCTGCAATGATACCGCGAGAACCACGCTCACC
GGCTCCAGATTTATCAGCAATAAACCAGCCAGCCGGAAGGGCCGAGCGCAGAAGTGGTCCTGCAACTTTA
TCCGCCTCCATCCAGTCTATTAATTGTTGCCGGGAAGCTAGAGTAAGTAGTTCGCCAGTTAATAGTTTGC
GCAACGTTGTTGCCATTGCTACAGGCATCGTGGTGTCACGCTCGTCGTTTGGTATGGCTTCATTCAGCTC
CGGTTCCCAACGATCAAGGCGAGTTACATGATCCCCCATGTTGTGCAAAAAAGCGGTTAGCTCCTTCGGT
CCTCCGATCGTTGTCAGAAGTAAGTTGGCCGCAGTGTTATCACTCATGGTTATGGCAGCACTGCATAATT
CTCTTACTGTCATGCCATCCGTAAGATGCTTTTCTGTGACTGGTGAGTACTCAACCAAGTCATTCTGAGA
ATAGTGTATGCGGCGACCGAGTTGCTCTTGCCCGGCGTCAATACGGGATAATACCGCGCCACATAGCAGA
ACTTTAAAAGTGCTCATCATTGGAAAACGTTCTTCGGGGCGAAAACTCTCAAGGATCTTACCGCTGTTGA
GATCCAGTTCGATGTAACCCACTCGTGCACCCAACTGATCTTCAGCATCTTTTACTTTCACCAGCGTTTC
TGGGTGAGCAAAAACAGGAAGGCAAAATGCCGCAAAAAAGGGAATAAGGGCGACACGGAAATGTTGAATA
CTCATACTCTTCCTTTTTCAATATTATTGAAGCATTTATCAAGGTTATTGTCTCATGAGCGGATACATAT
TTGAATGTACCGAATTTCTCGAGGGCTTGTCGACGACGGCGGTCTCCGTCGTCAGGATCATGAATTCGAC
CGCCTGTCTCAAGGTGCCACCATGACCGAGTACAAGCCCACGGTGCGCCTCGCCACCCGCGACGACGTCC
CCCGGGCCGTACGCACCCTCGCCGCCGCGTTCGCCGACTACCCCGCCACGCGCCACACCGTCGACCCGGA
CCGCCACATCGAGCGGGTCACCGAGCTGCAAGAACTCTTCCTCACGCGCGTCGGGCTCGACATCGGCAAG
GTGTGGGTCGCGGACGACGGCGCCGCGGTGGCGGTCTGGACCACGCCGGAGAGCGTCGAAGCGGGGGCGG
TGTTCGCCGAGATCGGCCCGCGCATGGCCGAGTTGAGCGGTTCCCGGCTGGCCGCGCAGCAACAGATGGA
AGGCCTCCTGGCGCCGCACCGGCCCAAGGAGCCCGCGTGGTTCCTGGCCACCGTCGGCGTCTCGCCCGAC
CACCAGGGCAAGGGTCTGGGCAGCGCCGTCGTGCTCCCCGGAGTGGAGGCGGCCGAGCGCGCCGGGGTGC
CCGCCTTCCTGGAGACATCCGCGCCCCGCAACCTCCCCTTCTACGAGCGGCTCGGCTTCACCGTCACCGC
CGACGTCGAGGTGCCCGAAGGACCGCGCACCTGGTGCATGACCCGCAAGCCCGGTGCCTGAGCTTTGAGA
CTACGCGTGAATTCACTCCTCAGGTGCAGGCTGCCTATCAGAAGGTGGTGGCTGGTGTGGCCAATGCCCT
GGCTCACAAATACCACTGAGATCTTTTTCCCTCTGCCAAAAATTATGGGGACATCATGAAGCCCCTTGAG
CATCTGACTTCTGGCTAATAAAGGAAATTTATTTTCATTGCAATAGTGTGTTGGAATTTTTTGTGTCTCT
CACTCGGAAGGACATATGGGAGGGCAAATCATTTAAAACATCAGAATGAGTATTTGGTTTAGAGTTTGGC
AACATATGCCCATATGCTGGCTGCCATGAACAAAGGTTGGCTATAAAGAGGTCATCAGTATATGAAACAG
CCCCCTGCTGTCCATTCCTTATTCCATAGAAAAGCCTTGACTTGAGGTTAGATTTTTTTTATATTTTGTT
TTGTGTTATTTTTTTCTTTAACATCCCTAAAATTTTCCTTACATGTTTTACTAGCCAGATTTTTCCTCCT
CTCCTGACTACTCCCAGTCATAGCTGTCCCTCTTCTCTTATGGAGATCCCTCGACCTGCAGCCCAAGCTT
GAATTCTCTAGAATTACCCTGTTATCCCTATGCTTGGTTTACCGAGCTCTTATTGGTTTTCAAACTTCAT
TGACTGTGCCCAACGCGCCTGGGAGCTCACGGGGACAGCCCCCCCCCAAAGCCCCCAGGGATGTAATTAC
GTCCCTCCCCCGCTAGGGGGCAGCAGCGAGCCGCCCGGGGCTCCGCTCCGGTCCGGCGCTCCCCCCGCAT
CCCCGAGCCGGCAGCGTGCGGGGACAGCCCGGGCACGGGGAAGGTGGCACGGGATCGCTTTCCTCTGAAC
GCTTCTCGCTGCTCTTTGAGCCTGCAGACACCTGGGGGGATACGGGGAAAAAGCTAGGCTGAAAGACCGG
TTCTTAGAATGACACGCGCCTGGGAGCTCACGGGGACAGCCCCCCCCCAAAGCCCCCAGGGATGTAATTA
CGTCCCTCCCCCGCTAGGGGGCAGCAGCGAGCCGCCCGGGGCTCCGCTCCGGTCCGGCGCTCCCCCCGCA
TCCCCGAGCCGGCAGCGTGCGGGGACAGCCCGGGCACGGGGAAGGTGGCACGGGATCGCTTTCCTCTGAA
CGCTTCTCGCTGCTCTTTGAGCCTGCAGACACCTGGGGGGATACGGGGAAAAAGCTAACTTCTGAGACGA
CAACTTTGTATAGAAAAGTTGGCTCCGAATTCGCCCTTGACAGCAGAGATCCAGTTTGGTTAATTAATT
