>Addgene plasmid #103156 | LSB-hsa-let-7f-5p | depositor partial sequence | sequence record 195362 | hsa-let-7f-5p target
AACTATACAATCTACTACCTCA
