>Addgene plasmid #103156 | LSB-hsa-let-7f-5p | addgene partial sequence | sequence record 213246 | mKate2-F 5'-ACCCGCTAAGAACCTCAAGA-3'
ATCAAGGAGGCCGACAAAGAGACATACGTCGAGCAGCACGAGGTGGCTGTGGCCAGATACTGCGACCTCC
CTAGCAAACTGGGGCACAAACTTAATTGAGAATTCTACCACCCAGCTTTCTTGTACAAAGTGGTACGTCT
CAAGACCAGAGGTCTCTGCTTAGCGCCAGAACTATACAATCTACTACCTCAAACTATACAATCTACTACC
TCAAACTATACAATCTACTACCTCAAACTATACAATCTACTACCTCACAACCAGAAGAGACCTGTGCTTC
ACTCCTCAGGTGCAGGCTGCCTATCAGAAGGTGGTGGCTGGTGTGGCCAATGCCCTGGCTCACAAATACC
ACTGAGATCTTTTTCCCTCTGCCAAAAATTATGGGGACATCATGAAGCCCCTTGAGCATCTGACTTCTGG
CTAATAAAGGAAATTTATTTTCATTGCAATAGTGTGTTGGAATTTTTTGTGTCTCTCACTCGGAAGGACA
TATGGGAGGGCAAATCATTTAAAACATCAGAATGAGTATTTGGTTTAGAGTTTGGCAACATATGCCCATA
TGCTGGCTGCCATGAACAAAGGTTGGCTATAAAGAGGTCATCAGTATATGAAACAGCCCCCTGCTGTCCA
TTCCTTATTCCATAGAAAAGCCTTGACTTGAGGTTAGATTT
